>Addgene plasmid #23905 | pDONR223-LYN | depositor partial sequence | sequence record 11220 | Author sequence
ATGGGATGTATAAAATCAAAAGGGAAAGACAGCTTGAGTGACGATGGAGTAGATTTGAAGACTCAACCAG
TACGTAATACTGAAAGAACTATTTATGTGAGAGATCCAACGTCCAATAAACAGCAAAGGCCAGTTCCAGA
ATCTCAGCTTTTACCTGGACAGAGGTTTCAAACTAAAGATCCAGAGGAACAAGGAGACATTGTGGTAGCC
TTGTACCCCTATGATGGCATCCACCCGGACGACTTGTCTTTCAAGAAAGGAGAGAAGATGAAAGTCCTGG
AGGAGCATGGAGAATGGTGGAAAGCAAAGTCCCTTTTAACAAAAAAAGAAGGCTTCATCCCCAGCAACTA
TGTGGCCAAACTCAACACCTTAGAAACAGAAGAGTGGTTTTTCAAGGATATAACCAGGAAGGACGCAGAA
AGGCAGCTTTTGGCACCAGGAAATAGCGCTGGAGCTTTCCTTATTAGAGAAAGTGAAACATTAAAAGGAA
GCTTCTCTCTGTCTGTCAGAGACTTTGACCCTGTGCATGGTGATGTTATTAAGCACTACAAAATTAGAAG
TCTGGATAATGGGGGCTATTACATCTCTCCACGAATCACTTTTCCCTGTATCAGCGACATGATTAAACAT
TACCAAAAGCAGGCAGATGGCTTGTGCAGAAGATTGGAGAAGGCTTGTATTAGTCCCAAGCCACAGAAGC
CATGGGATAAAGATGCCTGGGAGATCCCCCGGGAGTCCATCAAGTTGGTGAAAAGGCTTGGCGCTGGGCA
GTTTGGGGAAGTCTGGATGGGTTACTATAACAACAGTACCAAGGTGGCTGTGAAAACCCTGAAGCCAGGA
ACTATGTCTGTGCAAGCCTTCCTGGAAGAAGCCAACCTCATGAAGACCCTGCAGCATGACAAGCTCGTGA
GGCTCTACGCTGTGGTCACCAGGGAGGAGCCCATTTACATCATCACCGAGTACATGGCCAAGGGCAGTTT
GCTGGATTTCCTGAAGAGCGATGAAGGTGGCAAAGTGCTGCTTCCAAAGCTCATTGACTTTTCTGCTCAG
ATTGCAGAGGGAATGGCATACATCGAGCGGAAGAACTACATTCACCGGGACCTGCGAGCAGCTAATGTTC
TGGTCTCCGAGTCACTCATGTGCAAAATTGCAGATTTTGGCCTTGCTAGAGTAATTGAAGATAATGAGTA
CACAGCAAGGGAAGGTGCTAAGTTCCCTATTAAGTGGACGGCTCCAGAAGCAATCAACTTTGGATGTTTC
ACTATTAAGTCTGATGTGTGGTCCTTTGGAATCCTCCTATACGAAATTGTCACCTATGGGAAAATTCCCT
ACCCAGGGAGAACTAATGCCGACGTGATGACCGCCCTGTCCCAGGGCTACAGGATGCCCCGTGTGGAGAA
CTGCCCAGATGAGCTCTATGACATTATGAAAATGTGCTGGAAAGAAAAGGCAGAAGAGAGACCAACGTTT
GACTACTTACAGAGCGTCCTGGATGATTTCTACACAGCCACGGAAGGGCAATACCAGCAGCAGCCT
