>Addgene plasmid #23905 | pDONR223-LYN | addgene partial sequence | sequence record 29737 | 23905 with M13pUC-fwd
CCAATAATGATTTTATTTTGACTGATAGTGANCTGTTCGTTGCAACAAATTGATGAGCAATGCTTTTTTA
TAATGCCAACTTTGTACAAAAAAGTTGGCACCATGGGATGTATAAAATCAAAAGGGAAAGACAGCTTGAG
TGACGATGGAGTAGATTTGAAGACTCAACCAGTACGTAATACTGAAAGAACTATTTATGTGAGAGATCCA
ACGTCCAATAAACAGCAAAGGCCAGTTCCAGAATCTCAGCTTTTACCTGGACAGAGGTTTCAAACTAAAG
ATCCAGAGGAACAAGGAGACATTGTGGTAGCCTTGTACCCCTATGATGGCATCCACCCGGACGACTTGTC
TTTCAAGAAAGGAGAGAAGATGAAAGTCCTGGAGGAGCATGGAGAATGGTGGAAAGCAAAGTCCCTTTTA
ACAAAAAAAGAAGGCTTCATCCCCAGCAACTATGTGGCCAAACTCAACACCTTAGAAACAGAAGAGTGGT
TTTTCAAGGATATAACCAGGAAGGACGCAGA
