[The description below was written by a language model from this plasmid's Addgene catalogue record.]
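Description:
pDONR223-LYN is a Gateway entry-type clone built on the pDONR223 donor vector backbone (about 5 kb without insert). It carries the human LYN open reading frame, roughly 1.5 kb, encoding a Src-family non-receptor tyrosine kinase also known as p53Lyn/p56Lyn. The plasmid is maintained in standard E. coli cloning strains as a high-copy plasmid and is selected with spectinomycin. The insert was introduced by Gateway recombination, so the ORF would be expected to sit between attL-type recombination sites. No feature table is provided, however, so the exact site arrangement, the origin of replication and other backbone elements are not documented in the record. M13 forward and reverse priming sites flank the insert for sequence verification.

The ORF was deliberately cloned without a stop codon. This "open" configuration allows it to be transferred by recombination into a destination vector that supplies a C-terminal epitope tag and the terminating codon in frame. The donor backbone is not described as carrying any mammalian promoter or other expression elements. The depositors state explicitly that the plasmid should not be transfected directly, so it serves purely as a shuttle and archival source of the coding sequence. They point to a companion set of lentiviral destination vectors (the pLX301–pLX304 series) for expressing such ORFs in mammalian cells.

The clone belongs to a kit-format collection of ORFs. The associated publication concerns resistance to RAF inhibition through MAP kinase pathway reactivation, which is consistent with use in gain-of-function expression studies.
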