Addgene plasmid #23905: pDONR223-LYN
Depositing lab: William Hahn & David Root. Depositing organization: Dana-Farber Cancer Institute. Publication: COT drives resistance to RAF inhibition through MAP kinase pathway reactivation. Johannessen CM, Boehm JS, Kim SY, Thomas SR, Wardwell L, Johnson LA, Emery CM, Stransky N, Cogdill AP, Barretina J, Caponigro G, Hieronymus H, Murray RR, Salehi-Ashtiani K, Hill DE, Vidal M, Zhao JJ, Yang X, Alkan O, Kim S, Harris JL, Wilson CJ, Myer VE, Finan PM, Root DE, Roberts TM, Golub T, Flaherty KT, Dummer R, Weber BL, Sellers WR, Schlegel R, Wargo JA, Hahn WC, Garraway LA. Nature. 2010 Dec 16;468(7326):968-72. doi: 10.1038/nature09627 PubMed 21107320.
Backbone
  Vector backbone: pDONR223
  Backbone manufacturer: Invitrogen
  Backbone size w/o insert (bp): 5005
  Vector type: Gateway Donor vector
Growth in bacteria
  Bacterial resistance: Spectinomycin, 50 μg/mL
  Growth temperature: 37°C
  Growth strain: DH5alpha
  Copy number: High Copy
Gene/Insert
  Gene/Insert name: LYN (alt name: v-yes-1 Yamaguchi sarcoma viral related oncogene homolog)
  Species: H. sapiens (human)
  Insert size (bp): 1539
  Entrez Gene: LYN (a.k.a. JTK8, SAIDV, p53Lyn, p56Lyn)
  Cloning method: Gateway Cloning
  Sequencing primers: 5′ M13pUC-fwd; 3′ M13rev
Terms and licenses: Academic/Nonprofit Terms; Industry Terms: Not Available to Industry
Depositor comments: The ORF has no Stop codon. This design enables easy recombination into a destination vector to add an epitope tag of choice and Stop codon to the ORF. Do NOT use this plasmid directly for transfections. A set of 4 custom lentiviral vectors is available ( pLX301 (http://www.addgene.org/25895/) , pLX302 (http://www.addgene.org/25896/) , pLX303 (http://www.addgene.org/25897/) , pLX304 (http://www.addgene.org/25890/) ) to be used to express these ORFs in mammalian cells. These plasmids are not included in the kit and must be ordered separately.
How to cite: pDONR223-LYN was a gift from William Hahn & David Root (Addgene plasmid # 23905 ; http://n2t.net/addgene:23905 ; RRID:Addgene_23905)
